>Addgene plasmid #159913 | pAAV-CMV-FLEX-SaCas9-U6-sgKcnj6 | addgene full sequence | sequence record 317320 | Addgene NGS Result
GACATTGATTATTGACTAGTTATTAATAGTAATCAATTACGGGGTCATTAGTTCATAGCCCATATATGGA
GTTCCGCGTTACATAACTTACGGTAAATGGCCCGCCTGGCTGACCGCCCAACGACCCCCGCCCATTGACG
TCAATAATGACGTATGTTCCCATAGTAACGCCAATAGGGACTTTCCATTGACGTCAATGGGTGGAGTATT
TACGGTAAACTGCCCACTTGGCAGTACATCAAGTGTATCATATGCCAAGTACGCCCCCTATTGACGTCAA
TGACGGTAAATGGCCCGCCTGGCATTATGCCCAGTACATGACCTTATGGGACTTTCCTACTTGGCAGTAC
ATCTACGTATTAGTCATCGCTATTACCATGGTGATGCGGTTTTGGCAGTACATCAATGGGCGTGGATAGC
GGTTTGACTCACGGGGATTTCCAAGTCTCCACCCCATTGACGTCAATGGGAGTTTGTTTTGGCACCAAAA
TCAACGGGACTTTCCAAAATGTCGTAACAACTCCGCCCCATTGACGCAAATGGGCGGTAGGCGTGTACGG
TGGGAGGTCTATATAAGCAGAGCTCTCTGGCTAACTACCGGTGCTAGCGTCGACTCCGGAATAACTTCGT
ATAGGATACTTTATACGAAGTTATGCAGAATGGTAGCTGGATTGTAGCTGCTATTAGCAATATGAAACCT
CTTAATAACTTCGTATAGCATACATTATACGAAGTTATGGCGCGCCTTAAGCGTAATCTGGAACATCGTA
TGGGTAAGCGTAATCTGGAACATCGTATGGGTAAGCGTAATCTGGAACATCGTATGGGTAGGATCCCTTT
TTCTTTTTTGCCTGGCCGGCCTTTTTCGTGGCCGCCGGCCTTTTGCCCTTTTTGATGATCTGAGGGTGCT
TCTTAGATTTCACTTCATACAGGTTGCCCAGAATGTCTGTGCTGTACTTCTTAATGCTCTGGGTCTTGGA
GGCGATTGTCTTAATGATCCTGGGGGGCCTCTTGTCGTTCATGTTTTCCAGGTACTCGCGGTAGGTGATG
TCGATCATGTTCACTTCGATCCGGTTCAGCAGGTCGTTGTTCACGCCGATCACTCTATACAGCTCGCCGT
TGATCTTGATCAGATCGTTGTTGTAGAAGGAGGCGATAAACTCGGCCTGGTTGCTGATCTTCTTCAGCTT
CTTAGCTTCCTCATAGCACTTGCTATTCACTTCGTAGTAGTTTTCTTTTTTGATCACATCCAGATTCTTC
ACGGTCACGAACTTGTACACGCCATTGTCCAGGTACACGTCGAATCTGTAGGGCTTCAGGGACAGCTTCA
CGACCTTGTTTCTGCTGTTGGGGTAGTCGTCGGTGATGTCCAGATGGGCGTTCAGTTTGTTGCCGTAATA
CTTAATCTTCTTGATCACGGGGCCGTTGTCCTTTTTGGAGTACTTGGTCAGGTAGTTCCCGGTTTCCTCG
TAGTACTTGTACAGGGGATTCTTCTCGTCGCCGTACTGTTCCATAATCAGCTTCAGTTTCTGGTAGGTCT
GGGGGTCGTGGTGGTACATCAGCAGCTTTTCGGGGCTCTTGTTGATCAGCTTTTTCAGCTTGTCATTGTC
CTTGTCGTACAGGCCGTTCAGATTGTTCACGATCAGGGTGTTGCCCTTGTCGTCCTTCCGGGTGGAGTAC
AGGGTGTCGTTAATCAGCTCTCTATTAGGCTTCTTGTCCACCCGGTGGCTGTACTTGTAGTCCTTGAAGT
CCTTAATGTGCTTGATCTGGTGGGGGGTGATGAAGATCTCTTTGTACTCCTGCTCGGTTTCGATCTCGGG
CATGCTCTCGGCCTGCTTTTCCTCGAACATCTGGTTTTCCATCACTTTTTTGGCCTTGTCCAGTTTCTTC
CACTCTTTGAAGATGAAATCGGCGTTGGCAATGATCAGGGCGTCCTCGGCGTGGTGCTTGTACCCCTTGT
TCCGCTCTTTCTTAAACTTCCACTTCCGCCGCAGAAAGCTGGTGAAGCCGCCATTGATGGACTTCACTTT
CACGTCCAGGTTGTTCACTCTGAAGTAGCTCCGCAGCAGGTTCATCAGGCCTCTGGTGGCGTATCTGGTA
TCCACCAGGTTCCGGTTGATGAAGTCTTTCTGCACGGAGAACCTGTTGATGTCCCGTTCTTCCAGCAGAT
ACTCTTTCTTGGTCTTGCTGATTCTGCCCTTGCCCTTGGCCAGATTCAGGATGTGCTTCTTGAAGGTTTC
GTAGCTGATCTTGCTGTCGCTGCTGCTCAGGTACTGGAATGGGGTCCGGTTGCCCTTCTTGCTGTTTTCT
TCCTGCTTCACGAGCACCTTGTTGTTGAAGCTGTTGTCGAAGGACACGCTTCTGGGGATGATGTGGTCCA
CCTCATAGTTGAAGGGGTTGTTCAGCAGATCTTCCAGAGGGATGGCTTCCAGGCTGTACAGGCACTTGCC
TTCCTGCATGTCGTGCAGCTTGATCTTCTCGATCAGGTACTTGGCGTTCTCTTTGCCGGTGGTCCGGATG
ATTTCCTCGATCCGCTCGTTGGTCTGCCGGTTCCGCTTCTGCATCTCGTTGATCATTTTCTGGGCGTCCT
TGGAGTTCTTCTCGCGGGCCAGCTCGATAATGATGTCGTTGGGCAGGCCGTACTTCTTGATGATGGCGTT
GATCACTTTGATGCTCTGGATGAAGCTTCTCTTCACGACGGGGCTCAGGATGAAGTCGTCCACCAGGGTG
GTGGGGATCTCTTTCTGCTGGGACAGGTCCACCTTCTTGGGCACCAGCTTCAGCCGGTTGAAGATAGCGA
TCTGGTTGTCGTTGGTGTGCCACAGCTCGTCCAGGATCAGGTTGATGGCCTTCAGGCTCAGGTTGTGGGT
GCCGGTATAGCCCTTCAGATTAGAGATCTGCTCGATCTCTTCCTGGGTCAGCTCGGAGTTCAGATTGGTC
AGTTCTTCCTGGATGTCCTCGCTGCTCTGGTAGATGGTCAGGATCTTGGCAATCTGATCCAGCAGCTCGG
CGTTCTCAATAATCTCTTTCCGGGCGGTAATGTCCTTGATGTCGTGGTACACCTTCAGGTTGGTGAACTC
GGGCTTGCCGGTGCTGGTCACTCTGTAGCCCTTAATATCCTCTTCGTTCACGAGGATTTCTTTGGCGATC
TGCTTCAGGGTGGGCTTCTTCTTCTGCTTGAACACGTTCTCGATGATCTGGAACTTCTCGTAATATTCCA
GCTTCTCGTTCTCGTCCCTGGTGATCACGAGATTGTTCAGGTCGTTCAGGGCGTTGTACAGGTCGGCGTT
GTAGGCGTACTTCACGCTCCGCAGTTCCTCGGGGAAGTAGGTGCAGTGGCCCATCAGCATCTCGTACCAT
TCTTTGATGTCCTTCCAGCCGAAGGGGCTGCCCTCGCCAGGTCCCTCATAGTAGGTCCGCCGGGTTTCCA
GCAGGTCGATGTAGGTGTCGATGAAGCTCTGGTCCAGCTGGTGGTAGGCCTTCTGCACCTTCAGCAGCTG
TTTGGCTTCTTTCACGTAGTCGCTGGTCTTGAATCTGTTGATGCTGCCCCGCACTTCGCCGTCTTTCTTC
AGCCGTTCCAGCTGCAGTTCGGCCACGTATTTCTCTTCCAGGGCCTTGCTGTTCCGGCTGATCTGCTCTT
TGGTGGACAGCTCGTTGCCGGTGTCCTCTTCCACCTCGTTCACGTTGTGCACGCCTCTTCTCTTGGCCAG
GTGCAGCAGGGCGGCAGAGAACTCTTCCTCGCTCAGCTTCTGGCTCAGGCCCTTCACTCTGGCCTCGTAG
GGGTTGATGCCGCTCAGCTCGCTGTGGTCGGTCAGCAGGTTGTAGTCGAACAGCAGCTTCTTCACTCTCT
GGATTCTATGCCGCCTCCGCCGCTTCAGCCTTCTGGCGCCTCTCTTGCTCCGCCTGCCCTCGTTGTTTTC
CACGTTGGCCTCTTTGAACAGCCGCACGCCGGCATCGATCACGTCCCGTGTCTCGTAGTCGATGATGCCG
TAGCCCACGCTGGTGATGCCGATGTCCAGGCCCAGGATGTAGTTCCGCTTGGCTGCTGGGACTCCGTGGA
TACCGACCTTCCGCTTCTTCTTTGGGGCCATGCGGCCGCTGCAGACCGGTGCTAGCATAACTTCGTATAA
AGTATCCTATACGAAGTTATTTGCCTTAACCCAGAAATTATCACTGTTATTCTTTAGAATGGTGCAAAGA
ATAACTTCGTATAATGTATGCTATACGAAGTTATGAATTCCTAGAGCTCGCTGATCAGCCTCGACTGTGC
CTTCTAGTTGCCAGCCATCTGTTGTTTGCCCCTCCCCCGTGCCTTCCTTGACCCTGGAAGGTGCCACTCC
CACTGTCCTTTCCTAATAAAATGAGGAAATTGCATCGCATTGTCTGAGTAGGTGTCATTCTATTCTGGGG
GGTGGGGTGGGGCAGGACAGCAAGGGGGAGGATTGGGAAGAGAATAGCAGGCATGCTGGGGAGGTACCGA
GGGCCTATTTCCCATGATTCCTTCATATTTGCATATACGATACAAGGCTGTTAGAGAGATAATTGGAATT
AATTTGACTGTAAACACAAAGATATTAGTACAAAATACGTGACGTAGAAAGTAATAATTTCTTGGGTAGT
TTGCAGTTTTAAAATTATGTTTTAAAATGGACTATCATATGCTTACCGTAACTTGAAAGTATTTCGATTT
CTTGGCTTTATATATCTTGTGGAAAGGACGAAACACCGCCCATCCTTCCTCACGTACCTGTTTTAGTACT
CTGGAAACAGAATCTACTAAAACAAGGCAAAATGCCGTGTTTATCTCGTCAACTTGTTGGCGAGATTTTT
GCGGCCGCAGGAACCCCTAGTGATGGAGTTGGCCACTCCCTCTCTGCGCGCTCGCTCGCTCACTGAGGCC
GGGCGACCAAAGGTCGCCCGACGCCCGGGCTTTGCCCGGGCGGCCTCAGTGAGCGAGCGAGCGCGCAGCT
GCCTGCAGGGGCGCCTGATGCGGTATTTTCTCCTTACGCATCTGTGCGGTATTTCACACCGCATA
[95 nt withheld, positions 5036-5130]
T
[46 nt withheld, positions 5132-5177]
C
[141 nt withheld, positions 5179-5319]
CCTTTGACGTTGGAGTCCACGTTCTTT
[37 nt withheld, positions 5347-5383]
ACTCTATCTCGGGCTATTCTTTTGATTTATAAGGGATTTTGCCGATTTCGGTCTATTGGTTAAAAAATGA
GCTGATTTAACAAAAATTTAACGCGAATTTTAACAAAATATTAACGTTTACAATTTTATGGTGCACTCTC
AGTACAATCTGCTCTGATGCCGCATAGTTAAGCCAGCCCCGACACCCGCCAACACCCGCTGACGCGCCCT
GACGGGCTTGTCTGCTCCCGGCATCCGCTTACAGACAAGCTGTGACCGTCTCCGGGAGCTGCATGTGTCA
GAGGTTTTCACCGTCATCACCGAAACGCGCGAGACGAAAGGGCCTCGTGATACGCCTATTTTTATAGGTT
AATGTCATGATAATAATGGTTTCTTAGACGTCAGGTGGCACTTTTCGGGGAAATGTGCGCGGAACCCCTA
TTTGTTTATTTTTCTAAATACATTCAAATATGTATCCGCTCATGAGACAATAACCCTGATAAATGCTTCA
ATAATATTGAAAAAGGAAGAGTATGAGTATTCAACATTTCCGTGTCGCCCTTATTCCCTTTTTTGCGGCA
TTTTGCCTTCCTGTTTTTGCTCACCCAGAAACGCTGGTGAAAGTAAAAGATGCTGAAGATCAGTTGGGTG
CACGAGTGGGTTACATCGAACTGGATCTCAACAGCGGTAAGATCCTTGAGAGTTTTCGCCCCGAAGAACG
TTTTCCAATGATGAGCACTTTTAAAGTTCTGCTATGTGGCGCGGTATTATCCCGTATTGACGCCGGGCAA
GAGCAACTCGGTCGCCGCATACACTATTCTCAGAATGACTTGGTTGAGTACTCACCAGTCACAGAAAAGC
ATCTTACGGATGGCATGACAGTAAGAGAATTATGCAGTGCTGCCATAACCATGAGTGATAACACTGCGGC
CAACTTACTTCTGACAACGATCGGAGGACCGAAGGAGCTAACCGCTTTTTTGCACAACATGGGGGATCAT
GTAACTCGCCTTGATCGTTGGGAACCGGAGCTGAATGAAGCCATACCAAACGACGAGCGTGACACCACGA
TGCCTGTAGCAATGGCAACAACGTTGCGCAAACTATTAACTGGCGAACTACTTACTCTAGCTTCCCGGCA
ACAATTAATAGACTGGATGGAGGCGGATAAAGTTGCAGGACCACTTCTGCGCTCGGCCCTTCCGGCTGGC
TGGTTTATTGCTGATAAATCTGGAGCCGGTGAGCGTGGAAGCCGCGGTATCATTGCAGCACTGGGGCCAG
ATGGTAAGCCCTCCCGTATCGTAGTTATCTACACGACGGGGAGTCAGGCAACTATGGATGAACGAAATAG
ACAGATCGCTGAGATAGGTGCCTCACTGATTAAGCATTGGTAACTGTCAGACCAAGTTTACTCATATATA
CTTTAGATTGATTTAAAACTTCATTTTTAATTTAAAAGGATCTAGGTGAAGATCCTTTTTGATAATCTCA
TGACCAAAATCCCTTAACGTGAGTTTTCGTTCCACTGAGCGTCAGACCCCGTAGAAAAGATCAAAGGATC
TTCTTGAGATCCTTTTTTTCTGCGCGTAATCTGCTGCTTGCAAACAAAAAAACCACCGCTACCAGCGGTG
GTTTGTTTGCCGGATCAAGAGCTACCAACTCTTTTTCCGAAGGTAACTGGCTTCAGCAGAGCGCAGATAC
CAAATACTGTTCTTCTAGTGTAGCCGTAGTTAGGCCACCACTTCAAGAACTCTGTAGCACCGCCTACATA
CCTCGCTCTGCTAATCCTGTTACCAGTGGCTGCTGCCAGTGGCGATAAGTCGTGTCTTACCGGGTTGGAC
TCAAGACGATAGTTACCGGATAAGGCGCAGCGGTCGGGCTGAACGGGGGGTTCGTGCACACAGCCCAGCT
TGGAGCGAACGACCTACACCGAACTGAGATACCTACAGCGTGAGCTATGAGAAAGCGCCACGCTTCCCGA
AGGGAGAAAGGCGGACAGGTATCCGGTAAGCGGCAGGGTCGGAACAGGAGAGCGCACGAGGGAGCTTCCA
GGGGGAAACGCCTGGTATCTTTATAGTCCTGTCGGGTTTCGCCACCTCTGACTTGAGCGTCGATTTTTGT
GATGCTCGTCAGGGGGGCGGAGCCTATGGAAAAACGCCAGCAACGCGGCCTTTTTACGGTTCCTGGCCTT
TTGCTGGCCTTTTGCTCACATGTCCTGCAGGCAGCTGCGCGCTCGCTCGCTCACTGAGGCCGCCCGGGCG
TCGGGCGACCTTTGGTCGCCCGGCCTCAGTGAGCGAGCGAGCGCGCAGAGAGGGAGTGGCCAACTCCATC
ACTAGGGGTTCCTGCGGCCTCTAGACTCGAGGCGTT
Features (pLannotate 1.2.2; 26 found; start..end, strand, type, name):
      1..380     +  enhancer       CMV enhancer: human cytomegalovirus immediate early enhancer
    381..584     +  promoter       CMV promoter: human cytomegalovirus (CMV) immediate early promoter
    621..654     +  protein_bind   lox2272: Cre-mediated recombination occurs in the 8-bp core sequence (GGATACTT). lox2272 sites are compatible with each other, but incompatible with loxP or loxN sites (Lee and Saito, 1988). Cre recombinase
    655..704     -  intron         β-globin intron (fragment): internally truncated intron from human β-globin
    705..738     +  protein_bind   loxP: Cre-mediated recombination occurs in the 8-bp core sequence (GCATACAT). Cre recombinase
    748..776     -  CDS            3xHA (fragment): three tandem HA epitope tags
    787..803     -  CDS            3xHA (fragment): three tandem HA epitope tags
    814..830     -  CDS            3xHA (fragment): three tandem HA epitope tags
    837..884     -  CDS            nucleoplasmin NLS: bipartite nuclear localization signal from nucleoplasmin
    885..4040    -  CDS            cas9: CAS9_STAAU - Experimental evidence at protein level: Swiss-Prot protein existence level 1. CRISPR (clustered regularly interspaced short palindromic repeat) is an adaptive immune system that provides protection against mobile genetic elements (viruses, transposable elements and conjugative plasmids). CRISPR clusters contain spacers, sequences complementary to antecedent mobile elements, and target invading nucleic acids. CRISPR clusters are transcribed and processed into CRISPR RNA (crRNA). In type II CRISPR systems correct processing of pre-crRNA requires a trans- encoded small RNA (tracrRNA)
   4117..4150    -  protein_bind   lox2272: Cre-mediated recombination occurs in the 8-bp core sequence (GGATACTT). lox2272 sites are compatible with each other, but incompatible with loxP or loxN sites (Lee and Saito, 1988). Cre recombinase
   4151..4200    -  intron         β-globin intron (fragment): internally truncated intron from human β-globin
   4201..4234    -  protein_bind   loxP: Cre-mediated recombination occurs in the 8-bp core sequence (GCATACAT). Cre recombinase
   4265..4376    +  polyA_signal   bGH poly(A) signal: bovine growth hormone polyadenylation signal
   4479..4719    +  promoter       U6 promoter: RNA polymerase III promoter for human U6 snRNA
   4750..4825    +  misc_RNA       Sa gRNA scaffold: guide RNA scaffold for the Staphylococcus aureus CRISPR/Cas9 system
   4839..4979    +  repeat_region  AAV2 ITR: inverted terminal repeat of adeno-associated virus serotype 2 inverted
   4984..5035    -  misc_feature   bom (fragment): basis of mobility region from pBR322
   5054..5509    +  rep_origin     f1 ori (sequence partly withheld): f1 bacteriophage origin of replication; arrow indicates direction of (+) strand synthesis
   5510..5559    -  misc_feature   bom (fragment): basis of mobility region from pBR322
   5661..5696    -  CDS            rop (fragment): Rop protein, which maintains plasmids at low copy number; rop
   5791..5895    +  promoter       AmpR promoter: bla
   5896..6756    +  CDS            AmpR: β-lactamase; bla; confers resistance to ampicillin, carbenicillin, and related antibiotics
   6927..7515    +  rep_origin     ori: high-copy-number ColE1/pMB1/pBR322/pUC origin of replication
   7588..7615    +  repeat_region  AAV2 ITR (fragment): inverted terminal repeat of adeno-associated virus serotype 2 inverted
   7644..7671    +  repeat_region  AAV2 ITR (fragment): inverted terminal repeat of adeno-associated virus serotype 2 inverted
