[The description below was written by a language model from this plasmid's Addgene catalogue record and pLannotate feature annotations shown in this document.]
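Description:
pAAV-CMV-FLEX-SaCas9-U6-sgKcnj6 is an all-in-one AAV transfer plasmid for Cre-dependent CRISPR mutagenesis of mouse Kcnj6, the gene encoding the inwardly rectifying potassium channel subunit GIRK2/Kir3.2. It derives from the pAAV-FLEX-SaCas9-U6-sgRNA backbone, into which a Kcnj6-targeting guide was inserted by restriction cloning; the cloning sites are not recorded. In bacteria it is maintained by a high-copy ColE1/pUC-type origin and selected through the β-lactamase (AmpR) gene. An f1 origin is also present. AAV2 inverted terminal repeats flank the payload so it can be packaged into recombinant AAV. One ITR is annotated intact and the other only as fragments, which is common for these repeat-rich elements in sequencing-based annotations.

The payload has two expression units. The CMV enhancer and promoter drive a FLEX (double-floxed inverted) cassette in which the Staphylococcus aureus Cas9 coding sequence, fused to a nucleoplasmin nuclear localization signal and a 3xHA epitope tag, sits in the antisense orientation between opposing pairs of lox2272 and loxP sites, followed by a bGH polyadenylation signal. Without Cre, no functional Cas9 transcript is made. Cre recombination at the incompatible lox pairs inverts the cassette and locks it in the sense orientation, restricting nuclease expression to Cre-expressing cells. Downstream, a human U6 RNA polymerase III promoter constitutively transcribes the Kcnj6 spacer joined to the SaCas9 guide RNA scaffold. The compact SaCas9 allows nuclease and guide to fit within a single AAV genome. The record supports use for cell-type-specific disruption of Kcnj6 in mice, with the HA tag allowing detection of Cas9-expressing cells.
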