Addgene plasmid #159913: pAAV-CMV-FLEX-SaCas9-U6-sgKcnj6
Purpose: Mutagenesis of Kcnj6
Depositing lab: Larry Zweifel. Depositing organization: University of Washington.
Backbone
  Vector backbone: pAAV-FLEX-SaCas9-U6-sgRNA
  Backbone manufacturer: Larry Zweifel (Addgene plasmid # 124844)
  Vector type: Mouse Targeting, AAV, CRISPR
Growth in bacteria
  Bacterial resistance: Ampicillin, 100 μg/mL
  Growth temperature: 37°C
  Growth strain: NEB Stable
  Copy number: High Copy
Gene/Insert
  Gene/Insert name: Kcnj6
  gRNA/shRNA sequence: CCCATCCTTCCTCACGTACCT
  Species: M. musculus (mouse)
  Entrez Gene: Kcnj6 (a.k.a. BIR1, GIRK2, KATP2, KCNJ7, Kir3.2, weaver, wv)
  Cloning method: Restriction Enzyme; 5′ cloning site Unknown (unknown if destroyed); 3′ cloning site Unknown (unknown if destroyed)
Terms and licenses: Academic/Nonprofit Terms; Industry Terms: Not Available to Industry
How to cite: pAAV-CMV-FLEX-SaCas9-U6-sgKcnj6 was a gift from Larry Zweifel (Addgene plasmid # 159913 ; http://n2t.net/addgene:159913 ; RRID:Addgene_159913)
